Addgene plasmid #134889: pCAT221
Purpose: Bacterial expression
Depositing lab: Thomas Howard. Depositing organization: Newcastle University (UK). Publication: pCAT vectors overcome inefficient electroporation of Cupriavidus necator H16. Azubuike CC, Gatehouse AMR, Howard TP. N Biotechnol. 2021 Nov 25;65:20-30. doi: 10.1016/j.nbt.2021.07.003. Epub 2021 Jul 29. PubMed 34333160.
Backbone
  Vector backbone: pBBR1MCS-2
  Vector type: Bacterial Expression, Synthetic Biology
Growth in bacteria
  Bacterial resistance: Kanamycin, 50 μg/mL
  Growth temperature: 37°C
  Growth strain: DH5alpha
  Copy number: Low Copy
Gene/Insert
  Gene/Insert name: eGFP
  Species: Synthetic
  Insert size (bp): 941
  Cloning method: Unknown
Terms and licenses: Academic/Nonprofit Terms; Industry Terms: Not Available to Industry
Depositor comments: Plasmid parts were assembled using Golden gate method
How to cite: pCAT221 was a gift from Thomas Howard (Addgene plasmid # 134889 ; http://n2t.net/addgene:134889 ; RRID:Addgene_134889)
