[The description below was written by a language model from this plasmid's Addgene catalogue record and pLannotate feature annotations shown in this document.]
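Description:
pCAT221 is a compact (about 3.6 kb) broad-host-range bacterial expression plasmid derived from pBBR1MCS-2 and assembled from modular parts by Golden Gate cloning. It belongs to the pCAT vector series, which was developed to address the poor electroporation efficiency of Cupriavidus necator H16. Replication relies on the pBBR1 oriV together with the adjacent pBBR1 Rep gene. The origin needs this protein to function, and the pair lets the plasmid be maintained in a wide range of Gram-negative hosts as well as in E. coli, where it is listed as low copy. Selection is by kanamycin, through an aph(3')-Ia aminoglycoside phosphotransferase gene on the strand opposite the reporter.

The payload is a synthetic eGFP cassette recorded as 941 bp. In the sequenced record, a roughly 714 bp fluorescent protein open reading frame is followed directly by the E. coli rrnB T1 terminator and the phage T7 Te terminator, which together stop read-through into the rest of the backbone. The automated annotation labels this reading frame hfriFP rather than eGFP. Since the catalogue entry names eGFP as the insert, the label may simply be the annotation tool's closest database match, but the two sources do disagree on this point. No promoter or ribosome binding site is annotated. The only feature upstream of the reporter is a short origin-spanning match to a phage T5 protein fragment, so the element driving expression is not stated in the record. The plasmid appears suited to use as a fluorescent reporter for assessing transformation and expression in C. necator and other bacteria.
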