Features (pLannotate 1.2.2; 7 found; start..end, strand, type, name):
     81..794     +  CDS            hfriFP: hfriFP is a fluorescent protein published in 2013, derived from Herbaspirillum frisingense.
    806..877     +  terminator     rrnB T1 terminator: transcription terminator T1 from the E. coli rrnB gene
    893..920     +  terminator     T7Te terminator: phage T7 early transcription terminator
    990..1805    -  CDS            KanR: aminoglycoside phosphotransferase; aph(3')-Ia; confers resistance to kanamycin in bacteria or G418 (Geneticin®) in eukaryotes
   2052..2823    +  rep_origin     pBBR1 oriV: replication origin of the broad-host-range plasmid pBBR1 from Bordetella bronchiseptica; requires the pBBR1 Rep protein for replication
   2824..3486    +  CDS            pBBR1 Rep: replication protein for the broad-host-range plasmid pBBR1 from Bordetella bronchiseptica
   3581..52      +  CDS            TTTP_BPT5 (fragment) (across the origin): Experimental evidence at transcript level: Swiss-Prot protein existence level 2. Plays an essential role in tail assembly by capping the rapidly polymerizing tail once it has reached its requisite length and serving as the interaction surface for the completion protein. From Escherichia phage T5 (Enterobacteria phage T5).
>Addgene plasmid #134889 | pCAT221 | addgene full sequence | sequence record 269101 | Addgene NGS Result
TGACACAGGTGGAAATTTAGAATAACTTGTTAGTAAACCTAATGGATCGACCTTAGATCTTTTAAGAAGG
AGATATACATATGCGTAAAGGAGAAGAACTTTTCACTGGAGTTGTCCCAATTCTTGTTGAATTAGATGGT
GATGTTAATGGGCACAAATTTTCTGTCAGTGGAGAGGGTGAAGGTGATGCAACATACGGAAAACTTACCC
TTAAATTTATTTGCACTACTGGAAAACTACCTGTTCCATGGCCAACACTTGTCACTACTTTCGGTTATGG
TGTTCAATGCTTTGCGAGATACCCAGATCATATGAAACAGCATGACTTTTTCAAGAGTGCCATGCCCGAA
GGTTATGTACAGGAAAGAACTATATTTTTCAAAGATGACGGGAACTACAAGACACGTGCTGAAGTCAAGT
TTGAAGGTGATACCCTTGTTAATAGAATCGAGTTAAAAGGTATTGATTTTAAAGAAGATGGAAACATTCT
TGGACACAAATTGGAATACAACTATAACTCACACAATGTATACATCATGGCAGACAAACAAAAGAATGGA
ATCAAAGTTAACTTCAAAATTAGACACAACATTGAAGATGGAAGCGTTCAACTAGCTGACCATTATCAAC
AAAATACTCCAATTGGCGATGGCCCTGTCCTTTTACCAGACAACCATTACCTGTCCACACAATCTGCCCT
TTCGAAAGATCCCAACGAAAAGAGAGATCACATGGTCCTTCTTGAGTTTGTAACAGCTGCTGGGATTACA
CATGGCATGGATGAACTATACAAATAACCAGGCATCAAATAAAACGAAAGGCTCAGTCGAAAGACTGGGC
CTTTCGTTTTATCTGTTGTTTGTCGGTGAACGCTCTCTACTAGAGTCACACTGGCTCACCTTCGGGTGGG
CCTTTCTGCGAAGCGGCGCGCCGTCCCGTCAAGTCAGCGTAATGCTCTGCCAGTGTTACAACCAATTAAC
CAATTCTGATTAGAAAAACTCATCGAGCATCAAATGAAACTGCAATTTATTCATATCAGGATTATCAATA
CCATATTTTTGAAAAAGCCGTTTCTGTAATGAAGGAGAAAACTCACCGAGGCAGTTCCATAGGATGGCAA
GATCCTGGTATCGGTCTGCGATTCCGACTCGTCCAACATCAATACAACCTATTAATTTCCCCTCGTCAAA
AATAAGGTTATCAAGTGAGAAATCACCATGAGTGACGACTGAATCCGGTGAGAATGGCAAAAGCTTATGC
ATTTCTTTCCAGACTTGTTCAACAGGCCAGCCATTACGCTCGTCATCAAAATCACTCGCATCAACCAAAC
CGTTATTCATTCGTGATTGCGCCTGAGCGAGACGAAATACGCGATCGCTGTTAAAAGGACAATTACAAAC
AGGAATCGAATGCAACCGGCGCAGGAACACTGCCAGCGCATCAACAATATTTTCACCTGAATCAGGATAT
TCTTCTAATACCTGGAATGCTGTTTTCCCGGGGATCGCAGTGGTGAGTAACCATGCATCATCAGGAGTAC
GGATAAAATGCTTGATGGTCGGAAGAGGCATAAATTCCGTCAGCCAGTTTAGTCTGACCATCTCATCTGT
AACATCATTGGCAACGCTACCTTTGCCATGTTTCAGAAACAACTCTGGCGCATCGGGCTTCCCATACAAT
CGATAGATTGTCGCACCTGATTGCCCGACATTATCGCGAGCCCATTTATACCCATATAAATCAGCATCCA
TGTTGGAATTTAATCGCGGCCTCGAGCAAGACGTTTCCCGTTGAATATGGCTCATAACACCCCTTGTATT
ACTGTTTATGTAAGCAGACAGTTTTATTGTTCATGATGATATATTTTTATCTTGTGCAATGTAACATCAG
AGATTTTGAGACACAACGTGGCTTTCCAGGTGGCCGGCCCTTCGCAAAGTCGTGACCGCCTACGGCGGCT
GCGGCGCCCTACGGGCTTGCTCTCCGGGCTTCGCCCTGCGCGGTCGCTGCGCTCCCTTGCCAGCCCGTGG
ATATGTGGACGATGGCCGCGAGCGGCCACCGGCTGGCTCGCTTCGCTCGGCCCGTGGACAACCCTGCTGG
ACAAGCTGATGGACAGGCTGCGCCTGCCCACGAGCTTGACCACAGGGATTGCCCACCGGCTACCCAGCCT
TCGACCACATACCCACCGGCTCCAACTGCGCGGCCTGCGGCCTTGCCCCATCAATTTTTTTAATTTTCTC
TGGGGAAAAGCCTCCGGCCTGCGGCCTGCGCGCTTCGCTTGCCGGTTGGACACCAAGTGGAAGGCGGGTC
AAGGCTCGCGCAGCGACCGCGCAGCGGCTTGGCCTTGACGCGCCTGGAACGACCCAAGCCTATGCGAGTG
GGGGCAGTCGAAGGGCGAAGCCCGCCCGCCTGCCCCCCGAGCCTCACGGCGGCGAGTGCGGGGGTTCCAA
GGGGGCAGCGCCACCTTGGGCAAGGCCGAAGGCCGCGCAGTCGATCAACAAGCCCCGGAGGGGCCACTTT
TTGCCGGAGGGGGAGCCGCGCCGAAGGCGTGGGGGAACCCCGCAGGGGTGCCCTTCTTTGGGCACCAAAG
AACTAGATATAGGGCGAAATGCGAAAGACTTAAAAATCAACAACTTAAAAAAGGGGGGTACGCAACAGCT
CATTGCGGCACCCCCCGCAATAGCTCATTGCGTAGGTTAAAGAAAATCTGTAATTGACTGCCACTTTTAC
GCAACGCATAATTGTTGTCGCGCTGCCGAAAAGTTGCAGCTGATTGCGCATGGTGCCGCAACCGTGCGGC
ACCCCTACCGCATGGAGATAAGCATGGCCACGCAGTCCAGAGAAATCGGCATTCAAGCCAAGAACAAGCC
CGGTCACTGGGTGCAAACGGAACGCAAAGCGCATGAGGCGTGGGCCGGGCTTATTGCGAGGAAACCCACG
GCGGCAATGCTGCTGCATCACCTCGTGGCGCAGATGGGCCACCAGAACGCCGTGGTGGTCAGCCAGAAGA
CACTTTCCAAGCTCATCGGACGTTCTTTGCGGACGGTCCAATACGCAGTCAAGGACTTGGTGGCCGAGCG
CTGGATCTCCGTCGTGAAGCTCAACGGCCCCGGCACCGTGTCGGCCTACGTGGTCAATGACCGCGTGGCG
TGGGGCCAGCCCCGCGACCAGTTGCGCCTGTCGGTGTTCAGTGCCGCCGTGGTGGTTGATCACGACGACC
AGGACGAATCGCTGTTGGGGCATGGCGACCTGCGCCGCATCCCGACCCTGTATCCGGGCGAGCAGCAACT
ACCGACCGGCCCCGGCGAGGAGCCGCCCAGCCAGCCCGGCATTCCGGGCATGGAACCAGACCTGCCAGCC
TTGACCGAAACGGAGGAATGGGAACGGCGCGGGCAGCAGCGCCTGCCGATGCCCGATGAGCCGTGTTTTC
TGGACGATGGCGAGCCGTTGGAGCCGCCGACACGGGTCACGCTGCCGCGCCGGTAGCACTTGGGTTGCGC
AGCAACCCGTAAGTGCGCTGTTCCAGACTATCGGCTGTAGCCGCCTCGCCGCCCTATACCTTGTCTGGAA
CTTAATTAAAGCGGATATAAAAACCGTTAT
